>Addgene plasmid #194729 | WP_010880027.1 | addgene full sequence | sequence record 409090 | Addgene NGS Result
TGGCGAATGGG
[124 nt withheld, positions 12-135]
C
[91 nt withheld, positions 137-227]
A
[49 nt withheld, positions 229-277]
CCTTTGACGTTGGAGTCCACGTTCTTT
[37 nt withheld, positions 305-341]
ACCCTATCTCGGTCTATTCTTTTGATTTATAAGGGATTTTGCCGATTTCGGCCTATTGGTTAAAAAATGA
GCTGATTTAACAAAAATTTAACGCGAATTTTAACAAAATATTAACGCTTACAATTTAGGTGGCACTTTTC
GGGGAAATGTGCGCGGAACCCCTATTTGTTTATTTTTCTAAATACATTCAAATATGTATCCGCTCATGAA
TTAATTCTTAGAAAAACTCATCGAGCATCAAATGAAACTGCAATTTATTCATATCAGGATTATCAATACC
ATATTTTTGAAAAAGCCGTTTCTGTAATGAAGGAGAAAACTCACCGAGGCAGTTCCATAGGATGGCAAGA
TCCTGGTATCGGTCTGCGATTCCGACTCGTCCAACATCAATACAACCTATTAATTTCCCCTCGTCAAAAA
TAAGGTTATCAAGTGAGAAATCACCATGAGTGACGACTGAATCCGGTGAGAATGGCAAAAGTTTATGCAT
TTCTTTCCAGACTTGTTCAACAGGCCAGCCATTACGCTCGTCATCAAAATCACTCGCATCAACCAAACCG
TTATTCATTCGTGATTGCGCCTGAGCGAGACGAAATACGCGATCGCTGTTAAAAGGACAATTACAAACAG
GAATCGAATGCAACCGGCGCAGGAACACTGCCAGCGCATCAACAATATTTTCACCTGAATCAGGATATTC
TTCTAATACCTGGAATGCTGTTTTCCCGGGGATCGCAGTGGTGAGTAACCATGCATCATCAGGAGTACGG
ATAAAATGCTTGATGGTCGGAAGAGGCATAAATTCCGTCAGCCAGTTTAGTCTGACCATCTCATCTGTAA
CATCATTGGCAACGCTACCTTTGCCATGTTTCAGAAACAACTCTGGCGCATCGGGCTTCCCATACAATCG
ATAGATTGTCGCACCTGATTGCCCGACATTATCGCGAGCCCATTTATACCCATATAAATCAGCATCCATG
TTGGAATTTAATCGCGGCCTAGAGCAAGACGTTTCCCGTTGAATATGGCTCATAACACCCCTTGTATTAC
TGTTTATGTAAGCAGACAGTTTTATTGTTCATGACCAAAATCCCTTAACGTGAGTTTTCGTTCCACTGAG
CGTCAGACCCCGTAGAAAAGATCAAAGGATCTTCTTGAGATCCTTTTTTTCTGCGCGTAATCTGCTGCTT
GCAAACAAAAAAACCACCGCTACCAGCGGTGGTTTGTTTGCCGGATCAAGAGCTACCAACTCTTTTTCCG
AAGGTAACTGGCTTCAGCAGAGCGCAGATACCAAATACTGTCCTTCTAGTGTAGCCGTAGTTAGGCCACC
ACTTCAAGAACTCTGTAGCACCGCCTACATACCTCGCTCTGCTAATCCTGTTACCAGTGGCTGCTGCCAG
TGGCGATAAGTCGTGTCTTACCGGGTTGGACTCAAGACGATAGTTACCGGATAAGGCGCAGCGGTCGGGC
TGAACGGGGGGTTCGTGCACACAGCCCAGCTTGGAGCGAACGACCTACACCGAACTGAGATACCTACAGC
GTGAGCTATGAGAAAGCGCCACGCTTCCCGAAGGGAGAAAGGCGGACAGGTATCCGGTAAGCGGCAGGGT
CGGAACAGGAGAGCGCACGAGGGAGCTTCCAGGGGGAAACGCCTGGTATCTTTATAGTCCTGTCGGGTTT
CGCCACCTCTGACTTGAGCGTCGATTTTTGTGATGCTCGTCAGGGGGGCGGAGCCTATGGAAAAACGCCA
GCAACGCGGCCTTTTTACGGTTCCTGGCCTTTTGCTGGCCTTTTGCTCACATGTTCTTTCCTGCGTTATC
CCCTGATTCTGTGGATAACCGTATTACCGCCTTTGAGTGAGCTGATACCGCTCGCCGCAGCCGAACGACC
GAGCGCAGCGAGTCAGTGAGCGAGGAAGCGGAAGAGCGCCTGATGCGGTATTTTCTCCTTACGCATCTGT
GCGGTATTTCACACCGCAATGGTGCACTCTCAGTACAATCTGCTCTGATGCCGCATAGTTAAGCCAGTAT
ACACTCCGCTATCGCTACGTGACTGGGTCATGGCTGCGCCCCGACACCCGCCAACACCCGCTGACGCGCC
CTGACGGGCTTGTCTGCTCCCGGCATCCGCTTACAGACAAGCTGTGACCGTCTCCGGGAGCTGCATGTGT
CAGAGGTTTTCACCGTCATCACCGAAACGCGCGAGGCAGCTGCGGTAAAGCTCATCAGCGTGGTCGTGAA
GCGATTCACAGATGTCTGCCTGTTCATCCGCGTCCAGCTCGTTGAGTTTCTCCAGAAGCGTTAATGTCTG
GCTTCTGATAAAGCGGGCCATGTTAAGGGCGGTTTTTTCCTGTTTGGTCACTGATGCCTCCGTGTAAGGG
GGATTTCTGTTCATGGGGGTAATGATACCGATGAAACGAGAGAGGATGCTCACGATACGGGTTACTGATG
ATGAACATGCCCGGTTACTGGAACGTTGTGAGGGTAAACAACTGGCGGTATGGATGCGGCGGGACCAGAG
AAAAATCACTCAGGGTCAATGCCAGCGCTTCGTTAATACAGATGTAGGTGTTCCACAGGGTAGCCAGCAG
CATCCTGCGATGCAGATCCGGAACATAATGGTGCAGGGCGCTGACTTCCGCGTTTCCAGACTTTACGAAA
CACGGAAACCGAAGACCATTCATGTTGTTGCTCAGGTCGCAGACGTTTTGCAGCAGCAGTCGCTTCACGT
TCGCTCGCGTATCGGTGATTCATTCTGCTAACCAGTAAGGCAACCCCGCCAGCCTAGCCGGGTCCTCAAC
GACAGGAGCACGATCATGCTAGTCATGCCCCGCGCCCACCGGAAGGAGCTGACTGGGTTGAAGGCTCTCA
AGGGCATCGGTCGAGATCCCGGTGCCTAATGAGTGAGCTAACTTACATTAATTGCGTTGCGCTCACTGCC
CGCTTTCCAGTCGGGAAACCTGTCGTGCCAGCTGCATTAATGAATCGGCCAACGCGCGGGGAGAGGCGGT
TTGCGTATTGGGCGCCAGGGTGGTTTTTCTTTTCACCAGTGAGACGGGCAACAGCTGATTGCCCTTCACC
GCCTGGCCCTGAGAGAGTTGCAGCAAGCGGTCCACGCTGGTTTGCCCCAGCAGGCGAAAATCCTGTTTGA
TGGTGGTTAACGGCGGGATATAACATGAGCTGTCTTCGGTATCGTCGTATCCCACTACCGAGATGTCCGC
ACCAACGCGCAGCCCGGACTCGGTAATGGCGCGCATTGCGCCCAGCGCCATCTGATCGTTGGCAACCAGC
ATCGCAGTGGGAACGATGCCCTCATTCAGCATTTGCATGGTTTGTTGAAAACCGGACATGGCACTCCAGT
CGCCTTCCCGTTCCGCTATCGGCTGAATTTGATTGCGAGTGAGATATTTATGCCAGCCAGCCAGACGCAG
ACGCGCCGAGACAGAACTTAATGGGCCCGCTAACAGCGCGATTTGCTGGTGACCCAATGCGACCAGATGC
TCCACGCCCAGTCGCGTACCGTCTTCATGGGAGAAAATAATACTGTTGATGGGTGTCTGGTCAGAGACAT
CAAGAAATAACGCCGGAACATTAGTGCAGGCAGCTTCCACAGCAATGGCATCCTGGTCATCCAGCGGATA
GTTAATGATCAGCCCACTGACGCGTTGCGCGAGAAGATTGTGCACCGCCGCTTTACAGGCTTCGACGCCG
CTTCGTTCTACCATCGACACCACCACGCTGGCACCCAGTTGATCGGCGCGAGATTTAATCGCCGCGACAA
TTTGCGACGGCGCGTGCAGGGCCAGACTGGAGGTGGCAACGCCAATCAGCAACGACTGTTTGCCCGCCAG
TTGTTGTGCCACGCGGTTGGGAATGTAATTCAGCTCCGCCATCGCCGCTTCCACTTTTTCCCGCGTTTTC
GCAGAAACGTGGCTGGCCTGGTTCACCACGCGGGAAACGGTCTGATAAGAGACACCGGCATACTCTGCGA
CATCGTATAACGTTACTGGTTTCACATTCACCACCCTGAATTGACTCTCTTCCGGGCGCTATCATGCCAT
ACCGCGAAAGGTTTTGCGCCATTCGATGGTGTCCGGGATCTCGACGCTCTCCCTTATGCGACTCCTGCAT
TAGGAAGCAGCCCAGTAGTAGGTTGAGGCCGTTGAGCACCGCCGCCGCAAGGAATGGTGCATGCAAGGAG
ATGGCGCCCAACAGTCCCCCGGCCACGGGGCCTGCCACCATACCCACGCCGAAACAAGCGCTCATGAGCC
CGAAGTGGCGAGCCCGATCTTCCCCATCGGTGATGTCGGCGATATAGGCGCCAGCAACCGCACCTGTGGC
GCCGGTGATGCCGGCCACGATGCGTCCGGCGTAGAGGATCGAGATCGATCTCGATCCCGCGAAATTAATA
CGACTCACTATAGGGGAATTGTGAGCGGATAACAATTCCCCTCTAGAAATAATTTTGTTTAACTTTAAGA
AGGAGATATACATATGCACCACCACCACCACCACCACCATTCTGCTCTCGCTGCTGATAACAAGTTCAAC
AAGGAACAGCAGAACGCCTTCTACGAGATCCTGCACCTGCCTAACCTGAACGAGGAACAGAGAAACGGCT
TCATCCAGTCCCTGAAGGACGATCCTAGCCAGAGCGCTAATCTGCTGGCCGAGGCCAAGAAGCTGAACGA
CGCCCAGGCCCCTAAGGCCCTGATCAACGGAGGAAGCGGCGGATCTGGCGGCAGCGGAGGCAGCGGCGGC
GGCATGCAGATCTACGAGGGCAAGCTGACCGCCGAGGGCCTGAGGTTTGGCATCGTGGCCAGCAGATTTA
ACCACGCCCTGGTCGACAGACTGGTGGAAGGCGCTATTGACGCCATTGTGCGGCACGGCGGAAGAGAGGA
AGATATCACCCTGGTGCGGGTGCCAGGCAGCTGGGAGATCCCCGTGGCCGCCGGCGAGCTGGCCAGAAAA
GAGGACATCGATGCCGTGATCGCCATCGGCGTTCTGATCCGGGGCGCCACCCCTCACTTCGACTACATCG
CCAGCGAGGTGTCTAAGGGCCTGGCTCAGCTGAGCCTGGAACTGAGAAAGCCCATCACCTTCGGCGTGAT
CACAGCCGACACCCTGGAACAAGCCATCGAGAGAGCCGGTACAAAGCATGGAAATAAAGGCTGGGAAGCC
GCTCTCAGCGCCATCGAGATGGCCAATCTGTTCAAGAGCCTGCGGTGAGGATCCGAATTCTGTACAGGCC
TTGGCGCGCCTGCAGGCGAGCTCCGTCGACAAGCTTGCGGCCGCACTCGAGCACCACCACCACCACCACC
ACCACTAATTGATTAATACCTAGGCTGCTAAACAAAGCCCGAAAGGAAGCTGAGTTGGCTGCTGCCACCG
CTGAGCAATAACTAGCATAACCCCTTGGGGCCTCTAAACGGGTCTTGAGGGGTTTTTTGCTGAAAGGAGG
AACTATATCCGGAT
Features (pLannotate 1.2.2; 21 found; start..end, strand, type, name):
     12..440     +  rep_origin     f1 ori (sequence partly withheld): f1 bacteriophage origin of replication; arrow indicates direction of (+) strand synthesis
    493..550     +  promoter       AmpR promoter (fragment): bla
    559..1374    -  CDS            KanR: aminoglycoside phosphotransferase; aph(3')-Ia; confers resistance to kanamycin in bacteria or G418 (Geneticin®) in eukaryotes
   1496..2084    +  rep_origin     ori: high-copy-number ColE1/pMB1/pBR322/pUC origin of replication
   2270..2409    -  misc_feature   bom: basis of mobility region from pBR322
   2511..2702    -  CDS            rop: Rop protein, which maintains plasmids at low copy number; rop
   2719..3099    +  CDS            YPB1_ECOLX: Protein predicted: Swiss-Prot protein existence level 4. From Escherichia coli.
   3161..3225    -  CDS            TcR (fragment): tetracycline efflux protein; tet; confers resistance to tetracycline
   3240..3261    -  protein_bind   CAP binding site: CAP binding activates transcription in the presence of cAMP. E. coli catabolite activator protein
   3274..4356    -  CDS            lacI: lac repressor; lacI; The lac repressor binds to the lac operator to inhibit transcription in E. coli. This inhibition can be relieved by adding lactose or isopropyl-β-D-thiogalactopyranoside (IPTG).
   4357..4434    -  promoter       lacI promoter: lacI
   4442..4721    -  CDS            TcR (fragment): tetracycline efflux protein; tet; confers resistance to tetracycline
   4747..4765    +  promoter       T7 promoter: promoter for bacteriophage T7 RNA polymerase
   4766..4790    +  protein_bind   lac operator: The lac repressor binds to the lac operator to inhibit transcription in E. coli. This inhibition can be relieved by adding lactose or isopropyl-β-D-thiogalactopyranoside (IPTG). lac repressor encoded by lacI
   4805..4827    +  RBS            RBS: efficient ribosome binding site from bacteriophage T7 gene 10 (Olins and Rangwala, 1989)
   4838..4860    +  CDS            9xHis (fragment): 9xHis affinity tag
   4874..5050    +  CDS            spa (fragment): SPA_STAAE - Experimental evidence at protein level: Swiss-Prot protein existence level 1. Plays a role in the inhibition of the host innate and adaptive immune responses. Possesses five immunoglobulin-binding domains that capture both the fragment crystallizable region (Fc region) and the Fab region (part of Ig that identifies antigen) of immunoglobulins (By similarity). In turn, Staphylococcus aureus is protected from phagocytic killing via inhibition of Ig Fc region. In addition, the host elicited B-cell response is prevented due to a decrease of antibody-secreting cell proliferation that en
   5105..5566    +  CDS            ribH: RISB_AQUAE - Experimental evidence at protein level: Swiss-Prot protein existence level 1. Catalyzes the formation of 6,7-dimethyl-8-ribityllumazine by condensation of 5-amino-6-(D-ribitylamino)uracil with 3,4-dihydroxy-2- butanone 4-phosphate. This is the penultimate step in the biosynthesis of riboflavin. From Aquifex aeolicus (strain VF5).
   5643..5666    +  CDS            9xHis (fragment): 9xHis affinity tag
   5692..5735    +  CDS            SET1 (fragment): solubility-enhancement tag derived from T7 phage gene 10B
   5743..5790    +  terminator     T7 terminator: transcription terminator for bacteriophage T7 RNA polymerase
