[The description below was written by a language model from this plasmid's Addgene catalogue record and pLannotate feature annotations shown in this document.]
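Description:
WP_010880027.1 is a bacterial expression plasmid built on the pET-42 b(+) backbone (about 5.8 kb in total) that encodes a synthetic fusion of a Staphylococcus aureus protein A fragment with lumazine synthase from the hyperthermophile Aquifex aeolicus. It is propagated in E. coli under kanamycin selection via an aph(3')-Ia KanR gene. Replication comes from a ColE1/pBR322-type origin accompanied by the rop gene and bom region, consistent with the low copy number recorded. An f1 origin is also present, along with remnants of tetracycline-resistance sequence inherited from the backbone.

The roughly 730 bp insert was cloned between NdeI and BamHI sites downstream of a T7 promoter, lac operator and the T7 gene 10 ribosome binding site. The plasmid-borne lacI gene supplies the repressor, so expression depends on T7 RNA polymerase and is inducible with IPTG in a suitable host. The annotated reading frame begins with an N-terminal His tag, followed by an immunoglobulin-binding segment of protein A (spa), then the ribH lumazine synthase coding sequence. The T7 terminator lies further downstream. A second His-tag fragment and a short solubility-tag fragment are annotated after the insert and probably come from the vector, but the record does not say whether they are translated as part of the product.

Aquifex lumazine synthase is known to self-assemble into a multimeric cage, which fits the "nanoparticle" label given to the insert. The fused protein A domain should decorate that particle with Fc-binding modules, offering a way to display Fc-tagged antigens. The associated publication describes a virus-like nanoparticle vaccine against SARS-CoV-2, so this plasmid most likely serves to produce the His-purifiable scaffold component in E. coli.
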