Addgene plasmid #194729: WP_010880027.1
Purpose: Lumazine synthase of the hyperthermophile Aquifex aeolicus bacterium
Depositing lab: Fang Li. Depositing organization: University of Minnesota. Publication: Novel virus-like nanoparticle vaccine effectively protects animal model from SARS-CoV-2 infection. Geng Q, Tai W, Baxter VK, Shi J, Wan Y, Zhang X, Montgomery SA, Taft-Benz SA, Anderson EJ, Knight AC, Dinnon KH 3rd, Leist SR, Baric RS, Shang J, Hong SW, Drelich A, Tseng CK, Jenkins M, Heise M, Du L, Li F. PLoS Pathog. 2021 Sep 7;17(9):e1009897. doi: 10.1371/journal.ppat.1009897. eCollection 2021 Sep. PubMed 34492082.
Backbone
  Vector backbone: pET-42 b(+)
  Backbone size w/o insert (bp): 5087
  Total vector size (bp): 5819
  Vector type: Bacterial Expression
Growth in bacteria
  Bacterial resistance: Kanamycin, 50 μg/mL
  Growth temperature: 37°C
  Growth strain: DH5alpha
  Copy number: Low Copy
Gene/Insert
  Gene/Insert name: nanoparticle-proteinA and His tag
  Species: Synthetic
  Insert size (bp): 732
  GenBank ID: WP_010880027.1 UniProt accession number P38507
  Promoter: T7
  Tag / fusion protein: His tag (N terminal on insert)
  Cloning method: Restriction Enzyme; 5′ cloning site Nde1 (unknown if destroyed); 3′ cloning site BamH1 (unknown if destroyed)
  Sequencing primers: 5′ TAATACGACTCACTATAGGG; 3′ GCTAGTTATTGCTCAGCGG
Terms and licenses: Academic/Nonprofit Terms; Industry Terms: Not Available to Industry
Depositor comments: Please cite this paper: https://doi.org/10.1371/journal.ppat.1009897
How to cite: WP_010880027.1 was a gift from Fang Li (Addgene plasmid # 194729 ; http://n2t.net/addgene:194729 ; RRID:Addgene_194729)
